>Addgene plasmid #130804 | pMSCVbsd-PPARD-Y437F | addgene full sequence | sequence record 255155 | Addgene NGS Result
AATGAAAGACCCCACCTGTAGGTTTGGCAAGCTAGCTTAAGTAACGCCATTTTGCAAGGCATGGAAAATA
CATAACTGAGAATAGAGAAGTTCAGATCAAGGTTAGGAACAGAGAGACAGCAGAATATGGGCCAAACAGG
ATATCTGTGGTAAGCAGTTCCTGCCCCGGCTCAGGGCCAAGAACAGATGGTCCCCAGATGCGGTCCCGCC
CTCAGCAGTTTCTAGAGAACCATCAGATGTTTCCAGGGTGCCCCAAGGACCTGAAATGACCCTGTGCCTT
ATTTGAACTAACCAATCAGTTCGCTTCTCGCTTCTGTTCGCGCGCTTCTGCTCCCCGAGCTCAATAAAAG
AGCCCACAACCCCTCACTCGGCGCGCCAGTCCTCCGATAGACTGCGTCGCCCGGGTACCCGTATTCCCAA
TAAAGCCTCTTGCTGTTTGCATCCGAATCGTGGACTCGCTGATCCTTGGGAGGGTCTCCTCAGATTGATT
GACTGCCCACCTCGGGGGTCTTTCATTTGGAGGTTCCACCGAGATTTGGAGACCCCTGCCCAGGGACCAC
CGACCCCCCCGCCGGGAGGTAAGCTGGCCAGCGGTCGTTTCGTGTCTGTCTCTGTCTTTGTGCGTGTTTG
TGCCGGCATCTAATGTTTGCGCCTGCGTCTGTACTAGTTAGCTAACTAGCTCTGTATCTGGCGGACCCGT
GGTGGAACTGACGAGTTCTGAACACCCGGCCGCAACCCTGGGAGACGTCCCAGGGACTTTGGGGGCCGTT
TTTGTGGCCCGACCTGAGGAAGGGAGTCGATGTGGAATCCGACCCCGTCAGGATATGTGGTTCTGGTAGG
AGACGAGAACCTAAAACAGTTCCCGCCTCCGTCTGAATTTTTGCTTTCGGTTTGGAACCGAAGCCGCGCG
TCTTGTCTGCTGCAGCGCTGCAGCATCGTTCTGTGTTGTCTCTGTCTGACTGTGTTTCTGTATTTGTCTG
AAAATTAGGGCCAGACTGTTACCACTCCCTTAAGTTTGACCTTAGGTCACTGGAAAGATGTCGAGCGGAT
CGCTCACAACCAGTCGGTAGATGTCAAGAAGAGACGTTGGGTTACCTTCTGCTCTGCAGAATGGCCAACC
TTTAACGTCGGATGGCCGCGAGACGGCACCTTTAACCGAGACCTCATCACCCAGGTTAAGATCAAGGTCT
TTTCACCTGGCCCGCATGGACACCCAGACCAGGTCCCCTACATCGTGACCTGGGAAGCCTTGGCTTTTGA
CCCCCCTCCCTGGGTCAAGCCCTTTGTACACCCTAAGCCTCCGCCTCCTCTTCCTCCATCCGCCCCGTCT
CTCCCCCTTGAACCTCCTCGTTCGACCCCGCCTCGATCCTCCCTTTATCCAGCCCTCACTCCTTCTCTAG
GCGCCGGAATTAGATCCACTAGTAACGGCCGCCAGTGTGCTGGAATTCGCCCTTAGGTGTGGCGCCGAGG
GGAGATCAGCCATGGAGCAGCCACAGGAGGAAGCCCCTGAGGTCCGGGAAGAGGAGGAGAAAGAGGAAGT
GGCAGAGGCAGAAGGAGCCCCAGAGCTCAATGGGGGACCACAGCATGCACTTCCTTCCAGCAGCTACACA
GACCTCTCCCGGAGCTCCTCGCCACCCTCACTGCTGGACCAACTGCAGATGGGCTGTGACGGGGCCTCAT
GCGGCAGCCTCAACATGGAGTGCCGGGTGTGCGGGGACAAGGCATCGGGCTTCCACTACGGTGTTCATGC
ATGTGAGGGGTGCAAGGGCTTCTTCCGTCGTACGATCCGCATGAAGCTGGAGTACGAGAAGTGTGAGCGC
AGCTGCAAGATTCAGAAGAAGAACCGCAACAAGTGCCAGTACTGCCGCTTCCAGAAGTGCCTGGCACTGG
GCATGTCACACAACGCTATCCGTTTTGGTCGGATGCCGGAGGCTGAGAAGAGGAAGCTGGTGGCAGGGCT
GACTGCAAACGAGGGGAGCCAGTACAACCCACAGGTGGCCGACCTGAAGGCCTTCTCCAAGCACATCTAC
AATGCCTACCTGAAAAACTTCAACATGACCAAAAAGAAGGCCCGCAGCATCCTCACCGGCAAAGCCAGCC
ACACGGCGCCCTTTGTGATCCACGACATCGAGACATTGTGGCAGGCAGAGAAGGGGCTGGTGTGGAAGCA
GTTGGTGAATGGCCTGCCTCCCTACAAGGAGATCAGCGTGCACGTCTTCTACCGCTGCCAGTGCACCACA
GTGGAGACCGTGCGGGAGCTCACTGAGTTCGCCAAGAGCATCCCCAGCTTCAGCAGCCTCTTCCTCAACG
ACCAGGTTACCCTTCTCAAGTATGGCGTGCACGAGGCCATCTTCGCCATGCTGGCCTCTATCGTCAACAA
GGACGGGCTGCTGGTAGCCAACGGCAGTGGCTTTGTCACCCGTGAGTTCCTGCGCAGCCTCCGCAAACCC
TTCAGTGATATCATTGAGCCTAAGTTTGAATTTGCTGTCAAGTTCAACGCCCTGGAACTTGATGACAGTG
ACCTGGCCCTATTCATTGCGGCCATCATTCTGTGTGGAGACCGGCCAGGCCTCATGAACGTTCCACGGGT
GGAGGCTATCCAGGACACCATCCTGCGTGCCCTCGAATTCCACCTGCAGGCCAACCACCCTGATGCCCAG
TACCTCTTCCCCAAGCTGCTGCAGAAGATGGCTGACCTGCGGCAACTGGTCACCGAGCACGCCCAGATGA
TGCAGCGGATCAAGAAGACCGAAACCGAGACCTCGCTGCACCCTCTGCTCCAGGAGATCTTCAAGGACAT
GTACTAACGGCGGCACCCAGGCCTCCCTGCAGACTCCAATGGGGCCAGCACTGGAGGGGCCCACCCACAT
GACTTTTCCATTGACCAGCTCTCAAGGGCGAATTCTGCAGATATCCATCACACTGGCGGCCGCTCGAGGT
TAACGAATTCTACCGGGTAGGGGAGGCGCTTTTCCCAAGGCAGTCTGGAGCATGCGCTTTAGCAGCCCCG
CTGGGCACTTGGCGCTACACAAGTGGCCTCTGGCCTCGCACACATTCCACATCCACCGGTAGGCGCCAAC
CGGCTCCGTTCTTTGGTGGCCCCTTCGCGCCACCTTCTACTCCTCCCCTAGTCAGGAAGTTCCCCCCCGC
CCCGCAGCTCGCGTCGTGCAGGACGTGACAAATGGAAGTAGCACGTCTCACTAGTCTCGTGCAGATGGAC
AGCACCGCTGAGCAATGGAAGCGGGTAGGCCTTTGGGGCAGCGGCCAATAGCAGCTTTGCTCCTTCGCTT
TCTGGGCTCAGAGGCTGGGAAGGGGTGGGTCCGGGGGCGGGCTCAGGGGCGGGCTCAGGGGCGGGGCGGG
CGCCCGAAGGTCCTCCGGAGGCCCGGCATTCTGCACGCTTCAAAAGCGCACGTCTGCCGCGCTGTTCTCC
TCTTCCTCATCTCCGGGCCTTTCGACCTGCAGCCCAAGCTTACCATGGCCAAGCCTTTGTCTCAAGAAGA
ATCCACCCTCATTGAAAGAGCAACGGCTACAATCAACAGCATCCCCATCTCTGAAGACTACAGCGTCGCC
AGCGCAGCTCTCTCTAGCGACGGCCGCATCTTCACTGGTGTCAATGTATATCATTTTACTGGGGGACCTT
GTGCAGAACTCGTGGTGCTGGGCACTGCTGCTGCTGCGGCAGCTGGCAACCTGACTTGTATCGTCGCGAT
CGGAAATGAGAACAGGGGCATCTTGAGCCCCTGCGGACGGTGCCGACAGGTGCTTCTCGATCTGCATCCT
GGGATCAAAGCCATAGTGAAGGACAGTGATGGACAGCCGACGGCAGTTGGGATTCGTGAATTGCTGCCCT
CTGGTTATGTGTGGGAGGGCTAATCGATAAAATAAAAGATTTTATTTAGTCTCCAGAAAAAGGGGGGAAT
GAAAGACCCCACCTGTAGGTTTGGCAAGCTAGAGAACCATCAGATGTTTCCAGGGTGCCCCAAGGACCTG
AAATGACCCTGTGCCTTATTTGAACTAACCAATCAGTTCGCTTCTCGCTTCTGTTCGCGCGCTTCTGCTC
CCCGAGCTCAATAAAAGAGCCCACAACCCCTCACTCGGCGCGCCAGTCCTCCGATAGACTGCGTCGCCCG
GGTACCCGTGTATCCAATAAACCCTCTTGCAGTTGCATCCGACTTGTGGTCTCGCTGTTCCTTGGGAGGG
TCTCCTCTGAGTGATTGACTACCCGTCAGCGGGGGTCTTTCATGGGTAACAGTTTCTTGAAGTTGGAGAA
CAACATTCTGAGGGTAGGAGTCGAATATTAAGTAATCCTGACTCAATTAGCCACTGTTTTGAATCCACAT
ACTCCAATACTCCTGAAATAGTTCATTATGGACAGCGCAGAAAGAGCTGGGGAGAATTGTGAAATTGTTA
TCCGCTCACAATTCCACACAACATACGAGCCGGAAGCATAAAGTGTAAAGCCTGGGGTGCCTAATGAGTG
AGCTAACTCACATTAATTGCGTTGCGCTCACTGCCCGCTTTCCAGTCGGGAAACCTGTCGTGCCAGCTGC
ATTAATGAATCGGCCAACGCGCGGGGAGAGGCGGTTTGCGTATTGGGCGCTCTTCCGCTTCCTCGCTCAC
TGACTCGCTGCGCTCGGTCGTTCGGCTGCGGCGAGCGGTATCAGCTCACTCAAAGGCGGTAATACGGTTA
TCCACAGAATCAGGGGATAACGCAGGAAAGAACATGTGAGCAAAAGGCCAGCAAAAGGCCAGGAACCGTA
AAAAGGCCGCGTTGCTGGCGTTTTTCCATAGGCTCCGCCCCCCTGACGAGCATCACAAAAATCGACGCTC
AAGTCAGAGGTGGCGAAACCCGACAGGACTATAAAGATACCAGGCGTTTCCCCCTGGAAGCTCCCTCGTG
CGCTCTCCTGTTCCGACCCTGCCGCTTACCGGATACCTGTCCGCCTTTCTCCCTTCGGGAAGCGTGGCGC
TTTCTCATAGCTCACGCTGTAGGTATCTCAGTTCGGTGTAGGTCGTTCGCTCCAAGCTGGGCTGTGTGCA
CGAACCCCCCGTTCAGCCCGACCGCTGCGCCTTATCCGGTAACTATCGTCTTGAGTCCAACCCGGTAAGA
CACGACTTATCGCCACTGGCAGCAGCCACTGGTAACAGGATTAGCAGAGCGAGGTATGTAGGCGGTGCTA
CAGAGTTCTTGAAGTGGTGGCCTAACTACGGCTACACTAGAAGAACAGTATTTGGTATCTGCGCTCTGCT
GAAGCCAGTTACCTTCGGAAAAAGAGTTGGTAGCTCTTGATCCGGCAAACAAACCACCGCTGGTAGCGGT
GGTTTTTTTGTTTGCAAGCAGCAGATTACGCGCAGAAAAAAAGGATCTCAAGAAGATCCTTTGATCTTTT
CTACGGGGTCTGACGCTCAGTGGAACGAAAACTCACGTTAAGGGATTTTGGTCATGAGATTATCAAAAAG
GATCTTCACCTAGATCCTTTTAAATTAAAAATGAAGTTTTAAATCAATCTAAAGTATATATGAGTAAACT
TGGTCTGACAGTTACCAATGCTTAATCAGTGAGGCACCTATCTCAGCGATCTGTCTATTTCGTTCATCCA
TAGTTGCCTGACTCCCCGTCGTGTAGATAACTACGATACGGGAGGGCTTACCATCTGGCCCCAGTGCTGC
AATGATACCGCGAGACCCACGCTCACCGGCTCCAGATTTATCAGCAATAAACCAGCCAGCCGGAAGGGCC
GAGCGCAGAAGTGGTCCTGCAACTTTATCCGCCTCCATCCAGTCTATTAATTGTTGCCGGGAAGCTAGAG
TAAGTAGTTCGCCAGTTAATAGTTTGCGCAACGTTGTTGCCATTGCTACAGGCATCGTGGTGTCACGCTC
GTCGTTTGGTATGGCTTCATTCAGCTCCGGTTCCCAACGATCAAGGCGAGTTACATGATCCCCCATGTTG
TGCAAAAAAGCGGTTAGCTCCTTCGGTCCTCCGATCGTTGTCAGAAGTAAGTTGGCCGCAGTGTTATCAC
TCATGGTTATGGCAGCACTGCATAATTCTCTTACTGTCATGCCATCCGTAAGATGCTTTTCTGTGACTGG
TGAGTACTCAACCAAGTCATTCTGAGAATAGTGTATGCGGCGACCGAGTTGCTCTTGCCCGGCGTCAATA
CGGGATAATACCGCGCCACATAGCAGAACTTTAAAAGTGCTCATCATTGGAAAACGTTCTTCGGGGCGAA
AACTCTCAAGGATCTTACCGCTGTTGAGATCCAGTTCGATGTAACCCACTCGTGCACCCAACTGATCTTC
AGCATCTTTTACTTTCACCAGCGTTTCTGGGTGAGCAAAAACAGGAAGGCAAAATGCCGCAAAAAAGGGA
ATAAGGGCGACACGGAAATGTTGAATACTCATACTCTTCCTTTTTCAATATTATTGAAGCATTTATCAGG
GTTATTGTCTCATGAGCGGATACATATTTGAATGTATTTAGAAAAATAAACAAATAGGGGTTCCGCGCAC
ATTTCCCCGAAAAGTGCCACCTGACGTCTAAGAAACCATTATTATCATGACATTAACCTATAAAAATAGG
CGTATCACGAGGCCCTTTCGTCTCGCGCGTTTCGGTGATGACGGTGAAAACCTCTGACACATGCAGCTCC
CGGAGACGGTCACAGCTTGTCTGTAAGCGGATGCCGGGAGCAGACAAGCCCGTCAGGGCGCGTCAGCGGG
TGTTGGCGGGTGTCGGGGCTGGCTTAACTATGCGGCATCAGAGCAGATTGTACTGAGAGTGCACCATATG
CGGTGTGAAATACCGCACAGATGCGTAAGGAGAAAATACCGCATCAGGCGCCATTCGCCATTCAGGCTGC
GCAACTGTTGGGAAGGGCGATCGGTGCGGGCCTCTTCGCTATTACGCCAGCTGGCGAAAGGGGGATGTGC
TGCAAGGCGATTAAGTTGGGTAACGCCAGGGTTTTCCCAGTCACGACGTTGTAAAACGACGGCGCAAGGA
ATGGTGCATGCAAGGAGATGGCGCCCAACAGTCCCCCGGCCACGGGGCCTGCCACCATACCCACGCCGAA
ACAAGCGCTCATGAGCCCGAAGTGGCGAGCCCGATCTTCCCCATCGGTGATGTCGGCGATATAGGCGCCA
GCAACCGCACCTGTGGCGCCGGTGATGCCGGCCACGATGCGTCCGGCGTAGAGGCGATTAGTCCAATTTG
TTAAAGACAGGATATCAGTGGTCCAGGCTCTAGTTTTGACTCAACAATATCACCAGCTGAAGCCTATAGA
GTACGAGCCATAGATAAAATAAAAGATTTTATTTAGTCTCCAGAAAAAGGGGGG
Features (pLannotate 1.2.2; 20 found; start..end, strand, type, name):
      1..517     +  LTR            5' LTR: 5' long terminal repeat from murine embryonic stem cell virus
    581..922     +  misc_feature   MESV Ψ: packaging signal of murine embryonic stem cell virus
    989..1405    +  CDS            gag (truncated): truncated Moloney murine leukemia virus (MMLV) gag gene lacking the start codon
   1482..2804    +  CDS            PPARD: PPARD_HUMAN - Also known as NR1C2, PPARB. Experimental evidence at protein level: Swiss-Prot protein existence level 1. Ligand-activated transcription factor. Receptor that binds peroxisome proliferators such as hypolipidemic drugs and fatty acids. Has a preference for poly-unsaturated fatty acids, such as gamma- linoleic acid and eicosapentanoic acid. Once activated by a ligand, the receptor binds to promoter elements of target genes. Regulates the peroxisomal beta-oxidation pathway of fatty acids. Functions as transcription activator for the acyl-CoA oxidase gene. Decreases expression of NPC
   2955..3454    +  promoter       PGK promoter: mouse phosphoglycerate kinase 1 promoter
   3475..3873    +  CDS            BSD: blasticidin S deaminase; Aspergillus terreus BSD; confers resistance to blasticidin
   3918..3952    +  LTR            3' LTR (ΔU3) (fragment): self-inactivating 3' long terminal repeat (LTR) from Moloney murine leukemia virus
   3949..4243    +  LTR            3' LTR (ΔU3) (fragment): self-inactivating 3' long terminal repeat (LTR) from Moloney murine leukemia virus
   4405..4421    -  protein_bind   lac operator: The lac repressor binds to the lac operator to inhibit transcription in E. coli. This inhibition can be relieved by adding lactose or isopropyl-β-D-thiogalactopyranoside (IPTG). lac repressor encoded by lacI
   4429..4459    -  promoter       lac promoter: promoter for the E. coli lac operon
   4474..4495    -  protein_bind   CAP binding site: CAP binding activates transcription in the presence of cAMP. E. coli catabolite activator protein
   4508..4600    -  CDS            lacI (fragment): lac repressor; lacI; The lac repressor binds to the lac operator to inhibit transcription in E. coli. This inhibition can be relieved by adding lactose or isopropyl-β-D-thiogalactopyranoside (IPTG).
   4783..5371    -  rep_origin     ori: high-copy-number ColE1/pMB1/pBR322/pUC origin of replication
   5542..6402    -  CDS            AmpR: β-lactamase; bla; confers resistance to ampicillin, carbenicillin, and related antibiotics
   6403..6507    -  promoter       AmpR promoter: bla
   6602..6637    +  CDS            rop (fragment): Rop protein, which maintains plasmids at low copy number; rop
   6739..6838    +  misc_feature   bom (fragment): basis of mobility region from pBR322
   6844..6993    -  CDS            lacZα (fragment): LacZα fragment of β-galactosidase; lacZ fragment
   6993..7194    -  CDS            TcR (fragment): tetracycline efflux protein; tet; confers resistance to tetracycline
   7195..7293    +  CDS            env (fragment): murine leukemia virus gPr80 envelope polyprotein precursor; env; proteolytically cleaved into gp70SU and p15TM subunits
