[The description below was written by a language model from this plasmid's Addgene catalogue record and pLannotate feature annotations shown in this document.]
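Description:
pMSCVbsd-PPARD-Y437F is a gammaretroviral expression vector of about 7.3 kb, built on the pMSCVbsd (murine stem cell virus) backbone and designed to deliver a mutant human PPARD cDNA into mammalian cells by retroviral transduction. In bacteria it is maintained as a high-copy plasmid through a ColE1/pUC-type origin and selected with ampicillin via the β-lactamase gene. The annotation also picks up short fragments of lacI, lacZα, rop, bom, the tetracycline resistance gene and a viral env sequence. These appear to be non-functional backbone remnants.

The proviral region begins with the 5' LTR of murine embryonic stem cell virus, followed by the Ψ packaging signal and a truncated gag segment lacking its start codon, which together allow the genomic RNA to be packaged efficiently when viral proteins are supplied in trans by a packaging cell line. No separate promoter is annotated upstream of the insert, so PPARD is presumably transcribed from the 5' LTR. The insert encodes human PPARβ/δ (NR1C2), a ligand-activated nuclear receptor transcription factor, carrying a Y437F substitution introduced by PCR mutagenesis and cloned between a destroyed BglII site and a retained XhoI site. No epitope tag is annotated. Downstream, a mouse PGK promoter drives blasticidin S deaminase, permitting blasticidin selection of transduced cells. The cassette ends in a 3' LTR that the automated annotation matches in two fragments to a ΔU3 self-inactivating MMLV LTR. The catalogue entry does not describe the vector as self-inactivating, so this label should be treated cautiously. The record gives the purpose only as retroviral transduction of PPARD cDNA, and does not state the functional consequence of the mutation. The associated publication concerns PPARβ/δ recruitment of NCOR and its regulation of ANGPTL4 transcription.
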