Addgene plasmid #130804: pMSCVbsd-PPARD-Y437F
Purpose: Vector encoding PPARD cDNA for retroviral transduction
Depositing lab: Till Adhikary. Depositing organization: Philipps-Universitaet Marburg. Publication: PPARbeta/delta recruits NCOR and regulates transcription reinitiation of ANGPTL4. Legrand N, Bretscher CL, Zielke S, Wilke B, Daude M, Fritz B, Diederich WE, Adhikary T. Nucleic Acids Res. 2019 Oct 10;47(18):9573-9591. doi: 10.1093/nar/gkz685. PubMed 31428774.
Backbone
  Vector backbone: pMSCVbsd
  Vector type: Retroviral
  Selectable markers: Blasticidin
Growth in bacteria
  Bacterial resistance: Ampicillin, 100 μg/mL
  Growth temperature: 37°C
  Growth strain: NEB Stable
  Copy number: High Copy
Gene/Insert
  Gene/Insert name: PPARD Y437F
  Species: H. sapiens (human)
  Mutation: Y437F
  Entrez Gene: PPARD (a.k.a. FAAR, NR1C2, NUC1, NUCI, NUCII, PPARB)
  Cloning method: Restriction Enzyme; 5′ cloning site BglII (destroyed during cloning); 3′ cloning site XhoI (not destroyed)
  Sequencing primers: 5′ pMSCVseqfw (CCCTTGAACCTCCTCGTTCGACC); 3′ pMSCVseqrv (GAGACGTGCTACTTCCATTTGTC)
Terms and licenses: Academic/Nonprofit Terms; Industry Terms: Not Available to Industry
Depositor comments: Generated by PCR mutagenesis. Please visit https://www.biorxiv.org/content/10.1101/525576v2 for BioRxiv preprint.
How to cite: pMSCVbsd-PPARD-Y437F was a gift from Till Adhikary (Addgene plasmid # 130804 ; http://n2t.net/addgene:130804 ; RRID:Addgene_130804)
