>Addgene plasmid #130804 | pMSCVbsd-PPARD-Y437F | depositor partial sequence | sequence record 250315 | PPARD Y437F
ATGGAGCAGCCACAGGAGGAAGCCCCTGAGGTCCGGGAAGAGGAGGAGAAAGAGGAAGTGGCAGAGGCAG
AAGGAGCCCCAGAGCTCAATGGGGGACCACAGCATGCACTTCCTTCCAGCAGCTACACAGACCTCTCCCG
GAGCTCCTCGCCACCCTCACTGCTGGACCAACTGCAGATGGGCTGTGACGGGGCCTCATGCGGCAGCCTC
AACATGGAGTGCCGGGTGTGCGGGGACAAGGCATCGGGCTTCCACTACGGTGTTCATGCATGTGAGGGGT
GCAAGGGCTTCTTCCGTCGTACGATCCGCATGAAGCTGGAGTACGAGAAGTGTGAGCGCAGCTGCAAGAT
TCAGAAGAAGAACCGCAACAAGTGCCAGTACTGCCGCTTCCAGAAGTGCCTGGCACTGGGCATGTCACAC
AACGCTATCCGTTTTGGTCGGATGCCGGAGGCTGAGAAGAGGAAGCTGGTGGCAGGGCTGACTGCAAACG
AGGGGAGCCAGTACAACCCACAGGTGGCCGACCTGAAGGCCTTCTCCAAGCACATCTACAATGCCTACCT
GAAAAACTTCAACATGACCAAAAAGAAGGCCCGCAGCATCCTCACCGGCAAAGCCAGCCACACGGCGCCC
TTTGTGATCCACGACATCGAGACATTGTGGCAGGCAGAGAAGGGGCTGGTGTGGAAGCAGTTGGTGAATG
GCCTGCCTCCCTACAAGGAGATCAGCGTGCACGTCTTCTACCGCTGCCAGTGCACCACAGTGGAGACCGT
GCGGGAGCTCACTGAGTTCGCCAAGAGCATCCCCAGCTTCAGCAGCCTCTTCCTCAACGACCAGGTTACC
CTTCTCAAGTATGGCGTGCACGAGGCCATCTTCGCCATGCTGGCCTCTATCGTCAACAAGGACGGGCTGC
TGGTAGCCAACGGCAGTGGCTTTGTCACCCGTGAGTTCCTGCGCAGCCTCCGCAAACCCTTCAGTGATAT
CATTGAGCCTAAGTTTGAATTTGCTGTCAAGTTCAACGCCCTGGAACTTGATGACAGTGACCTGGCCCTA
TTCATTGCGGCCATCATTCTGTGTGGAGACCGGCCAGGCCTCATGAACGTTCCACGGGTGGAGGCTATCC
AGGACACCATCCTGCGTGCCCTCGAATTCCACCTGCAGGCCAACCACCCTGATGCCCAGTACCTCTTCCC
CAAGCTGCTGCAGAAGATGGCTGACCTGCGGCAACTGGTCACCGAGCACGCCCAGATGATGCAGCGGATC
AAGAAGACCGAAACCGAGACCTCGCTGCACCCTCTGCTCCAGGAGATCTTCAAGGACATGTACTAA
